>Addgene plasmid #37507 | pBAD His6 Sumo TEV LIC cloning vector (8S) | depositor full sequence | sequence record 47457 | pBAD His6 Sumo TEV LIC cloning vector (8S) sequence 6002 bps
AATTCTTGAAGACGAAAGGGCCTCGTGATACGCCTATTTTTATAGGTTAATGTCATGATAATAATGGTTT
CTTAGACGTCAGGTGGCACTTTTCGGGGAAATGTGCGCGGAACCCCTATTTGTTTATTTTTCTAAATACA
TTCAAATATGTATCCGCTCATGAGACAATAACCCTGATAAATGCTTCAATAACATTGAAAAAGGAAGAGT
ATGAGTATTCAACATTTCCGTGTCGCCCTTATTCCCTTTTTTGCGGCATTTTGCCTTCCTGTTTTTGCTC
ACCCAGAAACGCTGGTGAAAGTAAAAGATGCTGAAGATCAGTTGGGTGCACGAGTGGGTTACATCGAACT
GGATCTCAACAGCGGTAAGATCCTTGAGAGTTTTCGCCCCGAAGAACGTTTTCCAATGATGAGCACTTTT
AAAGTTCTGCTATGTGGCGCGGTATTATCCCGTGTTGACGCCGGGCAAGAGCAACTCGGTCGCCGCATAC
ACTATTCTCAGAATGACTTGGTTGAGTACTCACCAGTCACAGAAAAGCATCTTACGGATGGCATGACAGT
AAGAGAATTATGCAGTGCTGCCATAACCATGAGTGATAACACTGCGGCCAACTTACTTCTGACAACGATC
GGAGGACCGAAGGAGCTAACCGCTTTTTTGCACAACATGGGGGATCATGTAACTCGCCTTGATCGTTGGG
AACCGGAGCTGAATGAAGCCATACCAAACGACGAGCGTGACACCACGATGCCTGCAGCAATGGCAACAAC
GTTGCGCAAACTATTAACTGGCGAACTACTTACTCTAGCTTCCCGGCAACAATTAATAGACTGGATGGAG
GCGGATAAAGTTGCAGGACCACTTCTGCGCTCGGCCCTTCCGGCTGGCTGGTTTATTGCTGATAAATCTG
GAGCCGGTGAGCGTGGGTCTCGCGGTATCATTGCAGCACTGGGGCCAGATGGTAAGCCCTCCCGTATCGT
AGTTATCTACACGACGGGGAGTCAGGCAACTATGGATGAACGAAATAGACAGATCGCTGAGATAGGTGCC
TCACTGATTAAGCATTGGTAACCCGGGACCAAGTTTACTCATATATACTTTAGATTGATTTAAAACTTCA
TTTTTAATTTAAAAGGATCTAGGTGAAGATCCTTTTTGATAATCTCATGACCAAAATCCCTTAACGTGAG
TTTTCGTTCCACTGAGCGTCAGACCCCGTAGAAAAGATCAAAGGATCTTCTTGAGATCCTTTTTTTCTGC
GCGTAATCTGCTGCTTGCAAACAAAAAAACCACCGCTACCAGCGGTGGTTTGTTTGCCGGATCAAGAGCT
ACCAACTCTTTTTCCGAAGGTAACTGGCTTCAGCAGAGCGCAGATACCAAATACTGTCCTTCTAGTGTAG
CCGTAGTTAGGCCACCACTTCAAGAACTCTGTAGCACCGCCTACATACCTCGCTCTGCTAATCCTGTTAC
CAGTGGCTGCTGCCAGTGGCGATAAGTCGTGTCTTACCGGGTTGGACTCAAGACGATAGTTACCGGATAA
GGCGCAGCGGTCGGGCTGAACGGGGGGTTCGTGCACACAGCCCAGCTTGGAGCGAACGACCTACACCGAA
CTGAGATACCTACAGCGTGAGCTATGAGAAAGCGCCACGCTTCCCGAAGGGAGAAAGGCGGACAGGTATC
CGGTAAGCGGCAGGGTCGGAACAGGAGAGCGCACGAGGGAGCTTCCAGGGGGAAACGCCTGGTATCTTTA
TAGTCCTGTCGGGTTTCGCCACCTCTGACTTGAGCGTCGATTTTTGTGATGCTCGTCAGGGGGGCGGAGC
CTATGGAAAAACGCCAGCAACGCGGCCTTTTTACGGTTCCTGGCCTTTTGCTGGCCTTTTGCTCACATGT
TCTTTCCTGCGTTATCCCCTGATTCTGTGGATAACCGTATTACCGCCTTTGAGTGAGCTGATACCGCTCG
CCGCAGCCGAACGACCGAGCGCAGCGAGTCAGTGAGCGAGGAAGCGGAAGAGCGCCTGATGCGGTATTTT
CTCCTTACGCATCTGTGCGGTATTTCACACCGCATATGGTGCACTCTCAGTACAATCTGCTCTGATGCCG
CATAGTTAAGCCAGTATACACTCCGCTATCGCTACGTGACTGGGTCATGGCTGCGCCCCGACACCCGCCA
ACACCCGCTGACGCGCCCTGACGGGCTTGTCTGCTCCCGGCATCCGCTTACAGACAAGCTGTGACCGTCT
CCGGGAGCTGCATGTGTCAGAGGTTTTCACCGTCATCACCGAAACGCGCGAGGCAGCTGCGGTAAAGCTC
ATCAGCGTGGTCGTGAAGCGATTCACAGATGTCTGCCTGTTCATCCGCGTCCAGCTCGTTGAGTTTCTCC
AGAAGCGTTAATGTCTGGCTTCTGATAAAGCGGGCCATGTTAAGGGCGGTTTTTTCCTGTTTGGTCACTG
ATGCCTCCGTGTAAGGGGGATTTCTGTTCATGGGGGTAATGATACCGATGAAACGAGAGAGGATGCTCAC
GATACGGGTTACTGATGATGAACATGCCCGGTTACTGGAACGTTGTGAGGGTAAACAACTGGCGGTATGG
ATGCGGCGGGACCAGAGAAAAATCACTCAGGGTCAATGCCAGCGCTTCGTTAATACAGATGTAGGTGTTC
CACAGGGTAGCCAGCAGCATCCTGCGATGCAGATCCGGAACATAATGGTGCAGGGCGCTGACTTCCGCGT
TTCCAGACTTTACGAAACACGGAAACCGAAGACCATTCATGTTGTTGCTCAGGTCGCAGACGTTTTGCAG
CAGCAGTCGCTTCACGTTCGCTCGCGTATCGGTGATTCATTCTGCTAACCAGTAAGGCAACCCCGCCAGC
CTAGCCGGGTCCTCAACGACAGGAGCACGATCATGCGCACCCGTGGCCAGGACCCAACGCTGCCCGAGAT
GCGCCGCGTGCGGCTGCTGGAGATGGCGGACGCGATGGATATGTTCTGCCAAGGGTTGGTTTGCGCATTC
ACAGTTCTCCGCAAGAATTGATTGGCTCCAATTCTTGGAGTGGTGAATCCGTTAGCGAGGTGCCGCCGGC
TTCCATTCAGGTCGAGGTGGCCCGGCTCCATGCACCGCGACGCAACGCGGGGAGGCAGACAAGGTATAGG
GCGGCGCCTACAATCCATGCCAACCCGTTCCATGTGCTCGCCGAGGCGGCATAAATCGCCGTGACGATCA
GCGGTCCAGTGATCGAAGTTAGGCTGGTAAGAGCCGCGAGCGATCCTTGAAGCTGTCCCTGATGGTCGTC
ATCTACCTGCCTGGACAGCATGGCCTGCAACGCGGGCATCCCGATGCCGCCGGAAGCGAGAAGAATCATA
ATGGGGAAGGCCATCCAGCCTCGCGTCGCGAACGCCAGCAAGACGTAGCCCAGCGCGTCGGCCGCCATGC
CGGCGATAATGGCCTGCTTCTCGCCGAAACGTTTGGTGGCGGGACCAGTGACGAAGGCTTGAGCGAGGGC
GTGCAAGATTCCGAATACCGCAAGCGACAGGCCGATCATCGTCGCGCTCCAGCGAAAGCGGTCCTCGCCG
AAAATGACCCAGAGCGCTGCCGGCACCTGTCCTACGAGTTGCATGATAAAGAAGACAGTCATAAGTGCGG
CGACGATAGTCATGCCCCGCGCCCACCGGAAGGAGCTGACTGGGTTGAAGGCTCTCAAGGGCATCGGTCG
ACGCTCTCCCTTATGCGACTCCTGCATTAGGAAGCAGCCCAGTAGTAGGTTGAGGCCGTTGAGCACCGCC
GCCGCAAGGAATGGTGCATGCAAGGAGATGGCGCCCAACAGTCCCCCGGCCACGGGGCCTGCCACCATAC
CCACGCCGAAACAAGCGCTCATGAGCCCGAAGTGGCGAGCCCGATCTTCCCCATCGGTGATGTCGGCGAT
ATAGGCGCCAGCAACCGCACCTGTGGCGCCGGTGATGCCGGCCACGATGCGTCCGGCGTAGAGGATCGCG
GCCGCCATAATGTGCCTGTCAAATGGACGAAGCAGGGATTCTGCAAACCCTATGCTACTCCCTCGAGCCG
TCAATTGTCTGATTCGTTACCAATTATGACAACTTGACGGCTACATCATTCACTTTTTCTTCACAACCGG
CACGGAACTCGCTCGGGCTGGCCCCGGTGCATTTTTTAAATACCCGCGAGAAATAGAGTTGATCGTCAAA
ACCAACATTGCGACCGACGGTGGCGATAGGCATCCGGGTGGTGCTCAAAAGCAGCTTCGCCTGGCTGATA
CGTTGGTCCTCGCGCCAGCTTAAGACGCTAATCCCTAACTGCTGGCGGAAAAGATGTGACAGACGCGACG
GCGACAAGCAAACATGCTGTGCGACGCTGGCTATATCAAAATTGCTGTCTGCCAGGTGATCGCTGATGTA
CTGACAAGCCTCGCGTACCCGATTATCCATCGGTGGATGGAGCGACTCGTTAATCGCTTCCATGCGCCGC
AGTAACAATTGCTCAAGCAGATTTATCGCCAGCAGCTCCGAATAGCGCCCTTCCCCTTGCCCGGCGTTAA
TGATTTGCCCAAACAGGTCGCTGAAATGCGGCTGGTGCGCTTCATCCGGGCGAAAGAACCCCGTATTGGC
AAAGATTGACGGCCAGTTAAGCCATTCATGCCAGTAGGCGCGCGGACGAAAGTAAACCCACTGGTGATAC
CATTCGCGAGCCTCCGGATGACGACCGTAGTGATGAATCTCTCCTGGCGGGAACAGCAAAATATCACCCG
GTCGGCAAACAAATTCTCGTCCCTGATTTTTCACCACCCCCTGACCGCGAATGGTGAGATTGAGAATATA
ACCTTTCATTCCCAGCGGTCGGTCGATAAAAAAATCGAGATAACCGTTGGCCTCAATCGGCGTTAAACCC
GCCACCAGATGGGCATTAAACGAGTATCCCGGCAGCAGGGGATCATTTTGCGCTTCAGCCATACTTTTCA
TACTCCCGCCATTCAGAGAAGAAACCAATTGTCCATATTGCATCAGACATTGCCGTCACTGCGTCTTTTA
CTGGCTCTTCTCGCTAACCAAACCGGTAACCCCGCTTATTAAAAGCATTCTGTAACAAAGCGGGACCAAA
GCCATGACAAAAACGCGTAACAAAAGTGTCTATAATCACGGCAGAAAAGTCCACATTGATTATTTGCACG
GCGTCACACTTTGCTATGCCATAGCATTTTTATCCATAAGATTAGCGGATCTTACCTGACGCTTTTTATC
GCAACTCTCTACTGTTTCTCCATACCCGTTTTTTTGGGCTAACATCTAGAAATAATTTTGTTTAACTTTA
AGAAGGAGATATACATATGAAATCTTCTCACCATCACCATCACCATGGTTCTTCTATGGCTAGCATGTCG
GACTCAGAAGTCAATCAAGAAGCTAAGCCAGAGGTCAAGCCAGAAGTCAAGCCTGAGACTCACATCAATT
TAAAGGTGTCCGATGGATCTTCAGAGATCTTCTTCAAGATCAAAAAGACCACTCCTTTAAGAAGGCTGAT
GGAAGCGTTCGCTAAAAGACAGGGTAAGGAAATGGACTCCTTAAGATTCTTGTACGACGGTATTAGAATT
CAAGCTGATCAGACCCCTGAAGATTTGGACATGGAGGATAACGATATTATTGAGGCTCACAGAGAACAGA
TTGGTGGGATCGAGGAAAACCTGTACTTCCAATCCAATATTGGAAGTGGATAACGGATCCCTTGGCTGTT
TTGGCGGATGAGAGAAGATTTTCAGCCTGATACAGATTAAATCAGAACGCAGAAGCGGTCTGATAAAACA
GAATTTGCCTGGCGGCAGTAGCGCGGTGGTCCCACCTGACCCCATGCCGAACTCAGAAGTGAAACGCCGT
AGCGCCGATGGTAGTGTGGGGTCTCCCCATGCGAGAGTAGGGAACTGCCAGGCATCAAATAAAACGAAAG
GCTCAGTCGAAAGACTGGGCCTTTCGTTTTATCTGTTGTTTGTCGGTGAACT
Features (pLannotate 1.2.2; 15 found; start..end, strand, type, name):
    106..210     +  promoter       AmpR promoter: bla
    211..1071    +  CDS            AmpR: β-lactamase; bla; confers resistance to ampicillin, carbenicillin, and related antibiotics
   1241..1829    +  rep_origin     ori: high-copy-number ColE1/pMB1/pBR322/pUC origin of replication
   2015..2155    -  misc_feature   bom: basis of mobility region from pBR322
   2257..2448    -  CDS            rop: Rop protein, which maintains plasmids at low copy number; rop
   2465..2845    +  CDS            YPB1_ECOLX: Protein predicted: Swiss-Prot protein existence level 4. From Escherichia coli.
   3087..3987    -  CDS            TcR (fragment): tetracycline efflux protein; tet; confers resistance to tetracycline
   4087..4962    -  CDS            araC: ARAC_ECOLI - Experimental evidence at protein level: Swiss-Prot protein existence level 1. Transcription factor that regulates the expression of several genes involved in the transport and metabolism of L-arabinose (PubMed:4362626, PubMed:328165, PubMed:6251457, PubMed:2962192, PubMed:6319708, PubMed:2231717, PubMed:1447222). Functions both as a positive and a negative regulator (PubMed:328165, PubMed:6251457). In the presence of arabinose, activates the expression of the araBAD, araE, araFGH and araJ promoters (PubMed:4362626, PubMed:328165, PubMed:6251457, PubMed:2962192, PubMed:6319708, Pub
   4989..5273    +  promoter       araBAD promoter: araBAD; promoter of the L-arabinose operon of E. coli; the araC regulatory gene is transcribed in the opposite direction (Guzman et al., 1995)
   5307..5329    +  RBS            RBS: efficient ribosome binding site from bacteriophage T7 gene 10 (Olins and Rangwala, 1989)
   5349..5366    +  CDS            6xHis: 6xHis affinity tag
   5385..5677    +  CDS            SUMO (fragment): cleavable ubiquitin-like protein tag; S. cerevisiae SMT3 (truncated)
   5685..5701    +  CDS            TEV site (fragment): tobacco etch virus (TEV) protease recognition and cleavage site
   5817..5932    +  ncRNA          5S rRNA: Accession: RF00001 - 5S ribosomal RNA
   5936..5982    +  terminator     rrnB T1 terminator: transcription terminator T1 from the E. coli rrnB gene
