>Addgene plasmid #37507 | pBAD His6 Sumo TEV LIC cloning vector (8S) | addgene full sequence | sequence record 382457 | Addgene NGS Result
AGTTCACCGACAAACAACAGATAAAACGAAAGGCCCAGTCTTTCGACTGAGCCTTTCGTTTTATTTGATG
CCTGGCAGTTCCCTACTCTCGCATGGGGAGACCCCACACTACCATCGGCGCTACGGCGTTTCACTTCTGA
GTTCGGCATGGGGTCAGGTGGGACCACCGCGCTACTGCCGCCAGGCAAATTCTGTTTTATCAGACCGCTT
CTGCGTTCTGATTTAATCTGTATCAGGCTGAAAATCTTCTCTCATCCGCCAAAACAGCCAAGGGATCCGT
TATCCACTTCCAATATTGGATTGGAAGTACAGGTTTTCCTCGATCCCACCAATCTGTTCTCTGTGAGCCT
CAATAATATCGTTATCCTCCATGTCCAAATCTTCAGGGGTCTGATCAGCTTGAATTCTAATACCGTCGTA
CAAGAATCTTAAGGAGTCCATTTCCTTACCCTGTCTTTTAGCGAACGCTTCCATCAGCCTTCTTAAAGGA
GTGGTCTTTTTGATCTTGAAGAAGATCTCTGAAGATCCATCGGACACCTTTAAATTGATGTGAGTCTCAG
GCTTGACTTCTGGCTTGACCTCTGGCTTAGCTTCTTGATTGACTTCTGAGTCCGACATGCTAGCCATAGA
AGAACCATGGTGATGGTGATGGTGAGAAGATTTCATATGTATATCTCCTTCTTAAAGTTAAACAAAATTA
TTTCTAGATGTTAGCCCAAAAAAACGGGTATGGAGAAACAGTAGAGAGTTGCGATAAAAAGCGTCAGGTA
AGATCCGCTAATCTTATGGATAAAAATGCTATGGCATAGCAAAGTGTGACGCCGTGCAAATAATCAATGT
GGACTTTTCTGCCGTGATTATAGACACTTTTGTTACGCGTTTTTGTCATGGCTTTGGTCCCGCTTTGTTA
CAGAATGCTTTTAATAAGCGGGGTTACCGGTTTGGTTAGCGAGAAGAGCCAGTAAAAGACGCAGTGACGG
CAATGTCTGATGCAATATGGACAATTGGTTTCTTCTCTGAATGGCGGGAGTATGAAAAGTATGGCTGAAG
CGCAAAATGATCCCCTGCTGCCGGGATACTCGTTTAATGCCCATCTGGTGGCGGGTTTAACGCCGATTGA
GGCCAACGGTTATCTCGATTTTTTTATCGACCGACCGCTGGGAATGAAAGGTTATATTCTCAATCTCACC
ATTCGCGGTCAGGGGGTGGTGAAAAATCAGGGACGAGAATTTGTTTGCCGACCGGGTGATATTTTGCTGT
TCCCGCCAGGAGAGATTCATCACTACGGTCGTCATCCGGAGGCTCGCGAATGGTATCACCAGTGGGTTTA
CTTTCGTCCGCGCGCCTACTGGCATGAATGGCTTAACTGGCCGTCAATCTTTGCCAATACGGGGTTCTTT
CGCCCGGATGAAGCGCACCAGCCGCATTTCAGCGACCTGTTTGGGCAAATCATTAACGCCGGGCAAGGGG
AAGGGCGCTATTCGGAGCTGCTGGCGATAAATCTGCTTGAGCAATTGTTGCTGCGGCGCATGGAAGCGAT
TAACGAGTCGCTCCATCCACCGATGGATAATCGGGTACGCGAGGCTTGTCAGTACATCAGCGATCACCTG
GCAGACAGCAATTTTGATATAGCCAGCGTCGCACAGCATGTTTGCTTGTCGCCGTCGCGTCTGTCACGTC
TTTTCCGCCAGCAGTTAGGGATTAGCGTCTTAAGCTGGCGCGAGGACCAACGTATCAGCCAGGCGAAGCT
GCTTTTGAGCACCACCCGGATGCCTATCGCCACCGTCGGTCGCAATGTTGGTTTTGACGATCAACTCTAT
TTCTCGCGGGTATTTAAAAAATGCACCGGGGCCAGCCCGAGCGAGTTCCGTGCCGGTTGTGAAGAAAAAG
TGAATGATGTAGCCGTCAAGTTGTCATAATTGGTAACGAATCAGACAATTGACGGCTCGAGGGAGTAGCA
TAGGGTTTGCAGAATCCCTGCTTCGTCCATTTGACGGGCACATTATGGCGGCCGCGATCCTCTACGCCGG
ACGCATCGTGGCCGGCATCACCGGCGCCACAGGTGCGGTTGCTGGCGCCTATATCGCCGACATGACCGAT
GGGGAAGATCGGGCTCGCCACTTCGGGCTCATGAGCGCTTGTTTCGGCGTGGGTATGGTGGCAGGCCCCG
TGGCCGGGGGACTGTTGGGCGCCATCTCCTTGCATGCACCATTCCTTGCGGCGGCGGTGCTCAACGGCCT
CAACCTACTACTGGGCTGCTTCCTAATGCAGGAGTCGCATAAGGGAGAGCGTCGACCGATGCCCTTGAGA
GCCTTCAACCCAGTCAGCTCCTTCCGGTGGGCGCGGGGCATGACTATCGTCGCCGCACTTATGACTGTCT
TCTTTATCATGCAACTCGTAGGACAGGTGCCGGCAGCGCTCTGGGTCATTTTCGGCGAGGACCGCTTTCG
CTGGAGCGCGACGATGATCGGCCTGTCGCTTGCGGTATTCGGAATCTTGCACGCCCTCGCTCAAGCCTTC
GTCACTGGTCCCGCCACCAAACGTTTCGGCGAGAAGCAGGCCATTATCGCCGGCATGGCGGCCGACGCGC
TGGGCTACGTCTTGCTGGCGTTCGCGACGCGAGGCTGGATGGCCTTCCCCATTATGATTCTTCTCGCTTC
CGGCGGCATCGGGATGCCCGCGTTGCAGGCCATGCTGTCCAGGCAGGTAGATGACGACCATCAGGGACAG
CTTCAAGGATCGCTCGCGGCTCTTACCAGCCTAACTTCGATCATTGGACCGCTGATCGTCACGGCGATTT
ATGCCGCCTCGGCGAGCACATGGAACGGGTTGGCATGGATTGTAGGCGCCGCCCTATACCTTGTCTGCCT
CCCCGCGTTGCGTCGCGGTGCATGGAGCCGGGCCACCTCGACCTGAATGGAAGCCGGCGGCACCTCGCTA
ACGGATTCACCACTCCAAGAATTGGAGCCAATCAATTCTTGCGGAGAACTGTGAATGCGCAAACCAACCC
TTGGCAGAACATATCCATCGCGTCCGCCATCTCCAGCAGCCGCACGCGGCGCATCTCGGGCAGCGTTGGG
TCCTGGCCACGGGTGCGCATGATCGTGCTCCTGTCGTTGAGGACCCGGCTAGGCTGGCGGGGTTGCCTTA
CTGGTTAGCAGAATGAATCACCGATACGCGAGCGAACGTGAAGCGACTGCTGCTGCAAAACGTCTGCGAC
CTGAGCAACAACATGAATGGTCTTCGGTTTCCGTGTTTCGTAAAGTCTGGAAACGCGGAAGTCAGCGCCC
TGCACCATTATGTTCCGGATCTGCATCGCAGGATGCTGCTGGCTACCCTGTGGAACACCTACATCTGTAT
TAACGAAGCGCTGGCATTGACCCTGAGTGATTTTTCTCTGGTCCCGCCGCATCCATACCGCCAGTTGTTT
ACCCTCACAACGTTCCAGTAACCGGGCATGTTCATCATCAGTAACCCGTATCGTGAGCATCCTCTCTCGT
TTCATCGGTATCATTACCCCCATGAACAGAAATCCCCCTTACACGGAGGCATCAGTGACCAAACAGGAAA
AAACCGCCCTTAACATGGCCCGCTTTATCAGAAGCCAGACATTAACGCTTCTGGAGAAACTCAACGAGCT
GGACGCGGATGAACAGGCAGACATCTGTGAATCGCTTCACGACCACGCTGATGAGCTTTACCGCAGCTGC
CTCGCGCGTTTCGGTGATGACGGTGAAAACCTCTGACACATGCAGCTCCCGGAGACGGTCACAGCTTGTC
TGTAAGCGGATGCCGGGAGCAGACAAGCCCGTCAGGGCGCGTCAGCGGGTGTTGGCGGGTGTCGGGGCGC
AGCCATGACCCAGTCACGTAGCGATAGCGGAGTGTATACTGGCTTAACTATGCGGCATCAGAGCAGATTG
TACTGAGAGTGCACCATATGCGGTGTGAAATACCGCACAGATGCGTAAGGAGAAAATACCGCATCAGGCG
CTCTTCCGCTTCCTCGCTCACTGACTCGCTGCGCTCGGTCGTTCGGCTGCGGCGAGCGGTATCAGCTCAC
TCAAAGGCGGTAATACGGTTATCCACAGAATCAGGGGATAACGCAGGAAAGAACATGTGAGCAAAAGGCC
AGCAAAAGGCCAGGAACCGTAAAAAGGCCGCGTTGCTGGCGTTTTTCCATAGGCTCCGCCCCCCTGACGA
GCATCACAAAAATCGACGCTCAAGTCAGAGGTGGCGAAACCCGACAGGACTATAAAGATACCAGGCGTTT
CCCCCTGGAAGCTCCCTCGTGCGCTCTCCTGTTCCGACCCTGCCGCTTACCGGATACCTGTCCGCCTTTC
TCCCTTCGGGAAGCGTGGCGCTTTCTCATAGCTCACGCTGTAGGTATCTCAGTTCGGTGTAGGTCGTTCG
CTCCAAGCTGGGCTGTGTGCACGAACCCCCCGTTCAGCCCGACCGCTGCGCCTTATCCGGTAACTATCGT
CTTGAGTCCAACCCGGTAAGACACGACTTATCGCCACTGGCAGCAGCCACTGGTAACAGGATTAGCAGAG
CGAGGTATGTAGGCGGTGCTACAGAGTTCTTGAAGTGGTGGCCTAACTACGGCTACACTAGAAGGACAGT
ATTTGGTATCTGCGCTCTGCTGAAGCCAGTTACCTTCGGAAAAAGAGTTGGTAGCTCTTGATCCGGCAAA
CAAACCACCGCTGGTAGCGGTGGTTTTTTTGTTTGCAAGCAGCAGATTACGCGCAGAAAAAAAGGATCTC
AAGAAGATCCTTTGATCTTTTCTACGGGGTCTGACGCTCAGTGGAACGAAAACTCACGTTAAGGGATTTT
GGTCATGAGATTATCAAAAAGGATCTTCACCTAGATCCTTTTAAATTAAAAATGAAGTTTTAAATCAATC
TAAAGTATATATGAGTAAACTTGGTCCCGGGTTACCAATGCTTAATCAGTGAGGCACCTATCTCAGCGAT
CTGTCTATTTCGTTCATCCATAGTTGCCTGACTCCCCGTCGTGTAGATAACTACGATACGGGAGGGCTTA
CCATCTGGCCCCAGTGCTGCAATGATACCGCGAGACCCACGCTCACCGGCTCCAGATTTATCAGCAATAA
ACCAGCCAGCCGGAAGGGCCGAGCGCAGAAGTGGTCCTGCAACTTTATCCGCCTCCATCCAGTCTATTAA
TTGTTGCCGGGAAGCTAGAGTAAGTAGTTCGCCAGTTAATAGTTTGCGCAACGTTGTTGCCATTGCTGCA
GGCATCGTGGTGTCACGCTCGTCGTTTGGTATGGCTTCATTCAGCTCCGGTTCCCAACGATCAAGGCGAG
TTACATGATCCCCCATGTTGTGCAAAAAAGCGGTTAGCTCCTTCGGTCCTCCGATCGTTGTCAGAAGTAA
GTTGGCCGCAGTGTTATCACTCATGGTTATGGCAGCACTGCATAATTCTCTTACTGTCATGCCATCCGTA
AGATGCTTTTCTGTGACTGGTGAGTACTCAACCAAGTCATTCTGAGAATAGTGTATGCGGCGACCGAGTT
GCTCTTGCCCGGCGTCAACACGGGATAATACCGCGCCACATAGCAGAACTTTAAAAGTGCTCATCATTGG
AAAACGTTCTTCGGGGCGAAAACTCTCAAGGATCTTACCGCTGTTGAGATCCAGTTCGATGTAACCCACT
CGTGCACCCAACTGATCTTCAGCATCTTTTACTTTCACCAGCGTTTCTGGGTGAGCAAAAACAGGAAGGC
AAAATGCCGCAAAAAAGGGAATAAGGGCGACACGGAAATGTTGAATACTCATACTCTTCCTTTTTCAATG
TTATTGAAGCATTTATCAGGGTTATTGTCTCATGAGCGGATACATATTTGAATGTATTTAGAAAAATAAA
CAAATAGGGGTTCCGCGCACATTTCCCCGAAAAGTGCCACCTGACGTCTAAGAAACCATTATTATCATGA
CATTAACCTATAAAAATAGGCGTATCACGAGGCCCTTTCGTCTTCAAGAATT
Features (pLannotate 1.2.2; 15 found; start..end, strand, type, name):
     21..67      -  terminator     rrnB T1 terminator: transcription terminator T1 from the E. coli rrnB gene
     69..184     -  ncRNA          5S rRNA: Accession: RF00001 - 5S ribosomal RNA
    302..318     -  CDS            TEV site (fragment): tobacco etch virus (TEV) protease recognition and cleavage site
    326..618     -  CDS            SUMO (fragment): cleavable ubiquitin-like protein tag; S. cerevisiae SMT3 (truncated)
    637..654     -  CDS            6xHis: 6xHis affinity tag
    674..696     -  RBS            RBS: efficient ribosome binding site from bacteriophage T7 gene 10 (Olins and Rangwala, 1989)
    730..1014    -  promoter       araBAD promoter: araBAD; promoter of the L-arabinose operon of E. coli; the araC regulatory gene is transcribed in the opposite direction (Guzman et al., 1995)
   1041..1919    +  CDS            araC: L-arabinose regulatory protein; araC
   2016..2916    +  CDS            TcR (fragment): tetracycline efflux protein; tet; confers resistance to tetracycline
   3158..3538    -  CDS            YPB1_ECOLX: Protein predicted: Swiss-Prot protein existence level 4. From Escherichia coli.
   3555..3746    +  CDS            rop: Rop protein, which maintains plasmids at low copy number; rop
   3848..3988    +  misc_feature   bom: basis of mobility region from pBR322
   4174..4762    -  rep_origin     ori: high-copy-number ColE1/pMB1/pBR322/pUC origin of replication
   4932..5792    -  CDS            AmpR: β-lactamase; bla; confers resistance to ampicillin, carbenicillin, and related antibiotics
   5793..5897    -  promoter       AmpR promoter: bla
