[The description below was written by a language model from this plasmid's Addgene catalogue record and pLannotate feature annotations shown in this document.]
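Description:
pBAD His6 Sumo TEV LIC cloning vector (8S) is an empty 6,002 bp bacterial expression backbone of the pBAD type, designed for arabinose-inducible production of recombinant proteins in E. coli. It replicates from a ColE1/pMB1-family origin accompanied by the rop gene and the pBR322 bom region, consistent with its catalogue listing as low copy, and it is selected with ampicillin through a β-lactamase gene driven by its own promoter. A truncated tetracycline-resistance fragment and a small predicted E. coli open reading frame are also annotated; these look like pBR322-derived remnants rather than functional markers. The repository-sequenced and depositor-supplied records are the same length and carry the same set of features, simply numbered in opposite orientations.

The expression cassette uses the araBAD promoter with the divergently transcribed araC regulator, so that transcription is activated by L-arabinose and, according to the depositor, leaky expression can be further suppressed by glucose, giving tighter control than other vector series. Downstream lie a bacteriophage T7 gene 10 ribosome binding site, a His6 affinity tag, a SUMO (yeast SMT3-derived) domain and a TEV protease recognition site, followed by the ligation-independent cloning site and then a 5S rRNA segment and the rrnB T1 terminator. A gene of interest is inserted by LIC after linearising the vector with SspI, using PCR products that carry the matching LIC v1 overhang tags. The resulting protein carries an N-terminal His6-SUMO fusion that allows metal-affinity purification, may improve solubility, and can be removed with TEV protease. The depositor notes it can be expressed in any protease-deficient E. coli strain.
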