Addgene plasmid #37507: pBAD His6 Sumo TEV LIC cloning vector (8S)
Purpose: (Empty Backbone)
Depositing lab: Scott Gradia. Depositing organization: University of California, Berkeley.
Backbone
  Vector backbone: pBAD
  Backbone size (bp): 6002
  Vector type: Bacterial Expression
  Promoter: araBAD arabinose
  Tag / fusion protein: His6 (N terminal on backbone); SUMO (N terminal on backbone); TEV recognition (N terminal on backbone)
Growth in bacteria
  Bacterial resistance: Ampicillin, 100 μg/mL
  Growth temperature: 37°C
  Growth strain: XL1 Blue
  Copy number: Low Copy
Gene/Insert
  Cloning method: Ligation Independent Cloning
  Sequencing primers: 5′ SUMO F (5'ggaaatggactccttaagattc); 3′ ARA Rv (5'ctgttttatcagaccgcttc)
Terms and licenses: Academic/Nonprofit Terms; Industry Terms: Not Available to Industry
Depositor comments: This plasmid is an empty vector. Your gene can be inserted via LIC cloning. 8-series vectors are induced with L-arabinose for tighter control of expression. Glucose can be added to the medium to further inhibit leaky expression. The plasmid can be expressed in any E. coli line that lacks proteases. 8S adds a TEV-cleavable His6-SUMO tag to the N-terminus of your protein. SUMO can enhance the solubility of your protein of interest. To clone into this vector, add LIC v1 tags to the 5' end of your PCR primers. Forward - 5'TACTTCCAATCCAATGCA3' Reverse - 5'TTATCCACTTCCAATGTTATTA3' Linearize the plasmid with SspI and gel purify. When digesting the DNA with T4 polymerase, use dCTP for insert and dGTP for vector. More information on this vector can be found through http://qb3.berkeley.edu/qb3/macrolab/
How to cite: pBAD His6 Sumo TEV LIC cloning vector (8S) was a gift from Scott Gradia (Addgene plasmid # 37507)
