>Addgene plasmid #37507 | pBAD His6 Sumo TEV LIC cloning vector (8S) | addgene partial sequence | sequence record 50876 | pBAD-F 5'-ATGCCATAGCATTTTTATCC-3'
AATTTTGTTTAACTTTAAGAAGGAGATATACATATGAAATCTTCTCACCATCACCATCACCATGGTTCTT
CTATGGCTAGCATGTCGGACTCAGAAGTCAATCAAGAAGCTAAGCCAGAGGTCAAGCCAGAAGTCAAGCC
TGAGACTCACATCAATTTAAAGGTGTCCGATGGATCTTCAGAGATCTTCTTCAAGATCAAAAAGACCACT
CCTTTAAGAAGGCTGATGGAAGCGTTCGCTAAAAGACAGGGTAAGGAAATGGACTCCTTAAGATTCTTGT
ACGACGGTATTAGAATTCAAGCTGATCAGACCCCTGAAGATTTGGACATGGAGGATAACGATATTATTGA
GGCTCACAGAGAACAGATTGGTGGGATCGAGGAAAACCTGTACTTCCAATCCAATATTGGAAGTGGATAA
CGGATCCCTTGGCTGTTTTGGCGGATGAGAGAAGATTTTCAGCCTGATACAGATTAAATCAGAACGCAGA
AGCGGTCTGATAAAACAGAATTTGCCTGGCGGCAGTAGCGCGGTGGTCCCACCTGACCCCATGCCGAACT
CAGAAGTGAAACGCCGTAGCGCCGATGGTAGTGTGGGGTCTCCCCATGCGAGAGTAGGGAACTGCCAGGC
ATCAAATAAAACGAAAGGCTCAGTCGAAAGACTGGGCCTTTCGTTTTATCTGTTGTTTGTCGGTGAACTA
ATTCTTGAAGACGAAAGGGCCTCGTGATACGCCTATTTTTATAGGTTAATGTCATGATAATAATGGTTTC
TTAGACGTCAGGTGGCACTTTTCG
